>Addgene plasmid #82777 | pDONR223_PIK3R3_p.R245C | addgene full sequence | sequence record 161863 | Addgene NGS result
CTTTCCTGCGTTATCCCCTGATTCTGTGGATAACCGTATTACCGCCTTTGAGTGAGCTGATACCGCTCGC
CGCAGCCGAACGACCGAGCGCAGCGAGTCAGTGAGCGAGGAAGCGGAAGAGCGCCCAATACGCAAACCGC
CTCTCCCCGCGCGTTGGCCGATTCATTAATGCAGCTGGCACGACAGGTTTCCCGACTGGAAAGCGGGCAG
TGAGCGCAACGCAATTAATACGCGTACCGCTAGCCAGGAAGAGTTTGTAGAAACGCAAAAAGGCCATCCG
TCAGGATGGCCTTCTGCTTAGTTTGATGCCTGGCAGTTTATGGCGGGCGTCCTGCCCGCCACCCTCCGGG
CCGTTGCTTCACAACGTTCAAATCCGCTCCCGGCGGATTTGTCCTACTCAGGAGAGCGTTCACCGACAAA
CAACAGATAAAACGAAAGGCCCAGTCTTCCGACTGAGCCTTTCGTTTTATTTGATGCCTGGCAGTTCCCT
ACTCTCGCGTTAACGCTAGCATGGATGTTTTCCCAGTCACGACGTTGTAAAACGACGGCCAGTCTTAAGC
TCGGGCCCCAAATAATGATTTTATTTTGACTGATAGTGACCTGTTCGTTGCAACAAATTGATGAGCAATG
CTTTTTTATAATGCCAACTTTGTACAAAAAAGTTGGCACCATGTACAATACGGTGTGGAGTATGGACCGC
GATGACGCAGACTGGAGGGAGGTGATGATGCCCTATTCGACAGAACTGATATTTTATATTGAAATGGATC
CTCCAGCTCTTCCACCAAAGCCACCTAAGCCAATGACTTCAGCAGTTCCAAATGGAATGAAGGACAGTTC
TGTTTCTCTTCAGGATGCAGAATGGTACTGGGGGGATATTTCAAGGGAGGAGGTAAATGACAAATTGCGG
GATATGCCAGATGGGACCTTCTTGGTCCGAGATGCCTCAACAAAAATGCAGGGAGATTATACTTTGACTT
TGCGGAAGGGAGGCAATAATAAGTTAATAAAGATCTATCACCGGGATGGTAAATATGGCTTTTCTGATCC
TCTGACATTTAATTCCGTGGTGGAGCTCATTAACCACTATCACCATGAATCTCTTGCTCAGTACAATCCC
AAACTTGATGTGAAGCTGATGTACCCAGTGTCCAGATACCAACAGGATCAGTTGGTAAAAGAAGATAATA
TTGATGCAGTAGGTAAAAAACTGCAAGAATACCACTCTCAGTATCAGGAGAAGAGTAAAGAGTATGATAG
GCTGTATGAAGAATATACTAGAACATCCCAGGAAATACAGATGAAGAGGACTGCAATAGAAGCTTTTAAT
GAAACAATTAAAATATTTGAAGAGCAGTGTCACACACAAGAACAACATAGCAAAGAATATATTGAGCGAT
TTTGCAGAGAGGGGAATGAAAAGGAGATTGAACGAATTATGATGAATTATGATAAATTGAAATCACGTCT
GGGTGAGATTCATGATAGCAAAATGCGTCTAGAGCAGGATTTGAAGAATCAAGCTTTGGACAACCGAGAA
ATAGATAAAAAAATGAATAGCATCAAACCTGACCTGATCCAGCTGCGAAAGATCCGAGATCAACACCTTG
TATGGCTCAATCACAAAGGAGTGAGACAGAAACGCCTGAATGTCTGGCTGGGAATTAAGAATGAGGATGC
TGCTGAGAACTATTTTATCAATGAGGAAGATGAAAACCTGCCCCATTATGATGAGAAAACCTGGTTTGTT
GAGGATATCAATCGAGTACAAGCAGAGGACTTGCTTTATGGGAAACCTGATGGTGCATTCTTAATTCGTG
AGAGTAGCAAGAAAGGATGCTATGCTTGCTCTGTGGTGGCCGATGGGGAAGTGAAGCACTGTGTGATCTA
CAGCACTGCTCGGGGCTATGGCTTTGCAGAGCCCTACAACCTGTACAGCTCTCTGAAGGAGCTAGTGCTC
CATTACCAGCAGACATCCTTGGTTCAGCACAACGACTCCCTCAACGTCAGGCTTGCCTACCCTGTTCATG
CACAGATGCCCTCGCTTTGCAGATGATTGCCAACTTTCTTGTACAAAGTTGGCATTATAAGAAAGCATTG
CTTATCAATTTGTTGCAACGAACAGGTCACTATCAGTCAAAATAAAATCATTATTTGCCATCCAGCTGAT
ATCCCCTATAGTGAGTCGTATTACATGGTCATAGCTGTTTCCTGGCAGCTCTGGCCCGTGTCTCAAAATC
TCTGATGTTACATTGCACAAGATAAAAATATATCATCATGCCTCCTCTAGACCAGCCAGGACAGAAATGC
CTCGACTTCGCTGCTACCCAAGGTTGCCGGGTGACGCACACCGTGGAAACGGATGAAGGCACGAACCCAG
TGGACATAAGCCTGTTCGGTTCGTAAGCTGTAATGCAAGTAGCGTATGCGCTCACGCAACTGGTCCAGAA
CCTTGACCGAACGCAGCGGTGGTAACGGCGCAGTGGCGGTTTTCATGGCTTGTTATGACTGTTTTTTTGG
GGTACAGTCTATGCCTCGGGCATCCAAGCAGCAAGCGCGTTACGCCGTGGGTCGATGTTTGATGTTATGG
AGCAGCAACGATGTTACGCAGCAGGGCAGTCGCCCTAAAACAAAGTTAAACATTATGAGGGAAGCGGTGA
TCGCCGAAGTATCGACTCAACTATCAGAGGTAGTTGGCGTCATCGAGCGCCATCTCGAACCGACGTTGCT
GGCCGTACATTTGTACGGCTCCGCAGTGGATGGCGGCCTGAAGCCACACAGTGATATTGATTTGCTGGTT
ACGGTGACCGTAAGGCTTGATGAAACAACGCGGCGAGCTTTGATCAACGACCTTTTGGAAACTTCGGCTT
CCCCTGGAGAGAGCGAGATTCTCCGCGCTGTAGAAGTCACCATTGTTGTGCACGACGACATCATTCCGTG
GCGTTATCCAGCTAAGCGCGAACTGCAATTTGGAGAATGGCAGCGCAATGACATTCTTGCAGGTATCTTC
GAGCCAGCCACGATCGACATTGATCTGGCTATCTTGCTGACAAAAGCAAGAGAACATAGCGTTGCCTTGG
TAGGTCCAGCGGCGGAGGAACTCTTTGATCCGGTTCCTGAACAGGATCTATTTGAGGCGCTAAATGAAAC
CTTAACGCTATGGAACTCGCCGCCCGACTGGGCTGGCGATGAGCGAAATGTAGTGCTTACGTTGTCCCGC
ATTTGGTACAGCGCAGTAACCGGCAAAATCGCGCCGAAGGATGTCGCTGCCGACTGGGCAATGGAGCGCC
TGCCGGCCCAGTATCAGCCCGTCATACTTGAAGCTAGACAGGCTTATCTTGGACAAGAAGAAGATCGCTT
GGCCTCGCGCGCAGATCAGTTGGAAGAATTTGTCCACTACGTGAAAGGCGAGATCACCAAGGTAGTCGGC
AAATAACCCTCGAGCCACCCATGACCAAAATCCCTTAACGTGAGTTACGCGTCGTTCCACTGAGCGTCAG
ACCCCGTAGAAAAGATCAAAGGATCTTCTTGAGATCCTTTTTTTCTGCGCGTAATCTGCTGCTTGCAAAC
AAAAAAACCACCGCTACCAGCGGTGGTTTGTTTGCCGGATCAAGAGCTACCAACTCTTTTTCCGAAGGTA
ACTGGCTTCAGCAGAGCGCAGATACCAAATACTGTTCTTCTAGTGTAGCCGTAGTTAGGCCACCACTTCA
AGAACTCTGTAGCACCGCCTACATACCTCGCTCTGCTAATCCTGTTACCAGTGGCTGCTGCCAGTGGCGA
TAAGTCGTGTCTTACCGGGTTGGACTCAAGACGATAGTTACCGGATAAGGCGCAGCGGTCGGGCTGAACG
GGGGGTTCGTGCACACAGCCCAGCTTGGAGCGAACGACCTACACCGAACTGAGATACCTACAGCGTGAGC
TATGAGAAAGCGCCACGCTTCCCGAAGGGAGAAAGGCGGACAGGTATCCGGTAAGCGGCAGGGTCGGAAC
AGGAGAGCGCACGAGGGAGCTTCCAGGGGGAAACGCCTGGTATCTTTATAGTCCTGTCGGGTTTCGCCAC
CTCTGACTTGAGCGTCGATTTTTGTGATGCTCGTCAGGGGGGCGGAGCCTATGGAAAAACGCCAGCAACG
CGGCCTTTTTACGGTTCCTGGCCTTTTGCTGGCCTTTTGCTCACATGTT
Features (pLannotate 1.2.2; 12 found; start..end, strand, type, name):
    121..213     +  CDS            lacI (fragment): lac repressor; lacI; The lac repressor binds to the lac operator to inhibit transcription in E. coli. This inhibition can be relieved by adding lactose or isopropyl-β-D-thiogalactopyranoside (IPTG).
    268..295     -  terminator     rrnB T2 terminator: transcription terminator T2 from the E. coli rrnB gene
    427..470     +  terminator     rrnB T1 terminator: Escherichia coli rrnB; transcription terminator T1 from the E. coli rrnB gene
    517..553     -  CDS            lacZα (fragment): LacZα fragment of β-galactosidase; lacZ fragment
    570..665     +  protein_bind   attL3: mutant version of attL; recombination site for the Gateway® LR reaction LR Clonase™
    671..2053    +  CDS            PIK3R3: P55G_HUMAN - Experimental evidence at protein level: Swiss-Prot protein existence level 1. Binds to activated (phosphorylated) protein-tyrosine kinases through its SH2 domain and regulates their kinase activity. During insulin stimulation, it also binds to IRS-1. From Homo sapiens (Human).
   2061..2156    -  protein_bind   attL3: mutant version of attL; recombination site for the Gateway® LR reaction LR Clonase™
   2175..2193    -  promoter       T7 promoter: promoter for bacteriophage T7 RNA polymerase
   2383..2406    +  promoter       Pc promoter (fragment): intI1 (promoter lies within the coding sequence); class 1 integron promoter
   2582..2638    +  CDS            GmR (fragment): gentamycin acetyltransferase; aacC1; confers resistance to gentamycin
   2645..3436    +  CDS            SmR: aminoglycoside adenylyltransferase (Murphy, 1985); aadA; confers resistance to spectinomycin and streptomycin
   3529..4117    +  rep_origin     ori: high-copy-number ColE1/pMB1/pBR322/pUC origin of replication
