[The description below was written by a language model from this plasmid's Addgene catalogue record and pLannotate feature annotations shown in this document.]
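Description:
pDONR223_PIK3R3_p.R245C is a Gateway entry clone built on the Invitrogen pDONR223 backbone and carrying a mutant allele of human PIK3R3 (p55-gamma, a regulatory subunit of PI3-kinase that binds phosphorylated tyrosine kinases through its SH2 domains). It is a small bacterial plasmid of about 4.2 kb, propagated in E. coli from a high-copy ColE1/pUC-type origin. Selection is with spectinomycin through the aadA (SmR) aminoglycoside adenylyltransferase gene, which sits downstream of a class 1 integron Pc promoter fragment and a remnant of a gentamicin resistance gene. The rrnB T1 and T2 terminators upstream of the cloning region insulate the insert from read-through transcription. The short lacI and lacZα fragments are backbone remnants.

The PIK3R3 open reading frame is flanked on both sides by attL recombination sites. The annotation software labels both as attL3, although they lie in opposite orientations around the insert, as expected for an entry clone. The record lists no promoter for the insert, so the plasmid is not an expression construct itself. Instead, an LR Clonase reaction moves the ORF into a destination vector of choice. The clone is "closed", meaning a stop codon immediately follows the coding sequence, so it suits native or N-terminally tagged expression but not C-terminal fusions. The name highlights the R245C substitution, but the record also lists a second change, D338A. A T7 promoter lies just outside the downstream att site, pointing toward the insert on the antisense strand. The plasmid belongs to the Target Accelerator Plasmid Collection, which was assembled for high-throughput functional phenotyping of somatic mutations found in lung cancer.
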