Addgene plasmid #82777: pDONR223_PIK3R3_p.R245C
Purpose: Gateway Donor vector containing PIK3R3, part of the Target Accelerator Plasmid Collection.
Depositing lab: Jesse Boehm & Matthew Meyerson & David Root. Depositing organization: Broad Institute. Publication: High-throughput Phenotyping of Lung Cancer Somatic Mutations. Berger AH, Brooks AN, Wu X, Shrestha Y, Chouinard C, Piccioni F, Bagul M, Kamburov A, Imielinski M, Hogstrom L, Zhu C, Yang X, Pantel S, Sakai R, Watson J, Kaplan N, Campbell JD, Singh S, Root DE, Narayan R, Natoli T, Lahr DL, Tirosh I, Tamayo P, Getz G, Wong B, Doench J, Subramanian A, Golub TR, Meyerson M, Boehm JS. Cancer Cell. 2016 Aug 8;30(2):214-28. doi: 10.1016/j.ccell.2016.06.022. Epub 2016 Jul 28. PubMed 27478040.
Backbone
  Vector backbone: pDONR223
  Backbone manufacturer: Invitrogen
  Vector type: Gateway Entry vector
Growth in bacteria
  Bacterial resistance: Spectinomycin, 50 μg/mL
  Growth temperature: 37°C
  Growth strain: DH5alpha
  Copy number: High Copy
Gene/Insert
  Gene/Insert name: PIK3R3 (alt name: NM_003629)
  Species: H. sapiens (human)
  Mutation: R245C; D338A
  Entrez Gene: PIK3R3 (a.k.a. p55, p55-GAMMA, p55PIK)
  Promoter: None
  Cloning method: Gateway Cloning
  Sequencing primers: 5′ M13pUC-fwd; 3′ M13-Rev
Terms and licenses: Academic/Nonprofit Terms; Industry Terms: Not Available to Industry
Depositor comments: CLOSED (stop codon immediately follows insert)
How to cite: pDONR223_PIK3R3_p.R245C was a gift from Jesse Boehm & Matthew Meyerson & David Root (Addgene plasmid # 82777 ; http://n2t.net/addgene:82777 ; RRID:Addgene_82777)
