>Addgene plasmid #82777 | pDONR223_PIK3R3_p.R245C | depositor partial sequence | sequence record 157503 | Insert sequence
ATGTACAATACGGTGTGGAGTATGGACCGCGATGACGCAGACTGGAGGGAGGTGATGATGCCCTATTCGA
CAGAACTGATATTTTATATTGAAATGGATCCTCCAGCTCTTCCACCAAAGCCACCTAAGCCAATGACTTC
AGCAGTTCCAAATGGAATGAAGGACAGTTCTGTTTCTCTTCAGGATGCAGAATGGTACTGGGGGGATATT
TCAAGGGAGGAGGTAAATGACAAATTGCGGGATATGCCAGATGGGACCTTCTTGGTCCGAGATGCCTCAA
CAAAAATGCAGGGAGATTATACTTTGACTTTGCGGAAGGGAGGCAATAATAAGTTAATAAAGATCTATCA
CCGGGATGGTAAATATGGCTTTTCTGATCCTCTGACATTTAATTCCGTGGTGGAGCTCATTAACCACTAT
CACCATGAATCTCTTGCTCAGTACAATCCCAAACTTGATGTGAAGCTGATGTACCCAGTGTCCAGATACC
AACAGGATCAGTTGGTAAAAGAAGATAATATTGATGCAGTAGGTAAAAAACTGCAAGAATACCACTCTCA
GTATCAGGAGAAGAGTAAAGAGTATGATAGGCTGTATGAAGAATATACTAGAACATCCCAGGAAATACAG
ATGAAGAGGACTGCAATAGAAGCTTTTAATGAAACAATTAAAATATTTGAAGAGCAGTGTCACACACAAG
AACAACATAGCAAAGAATATATTGAGCGATTTTGCAGAGAGGGGAATGAAAAGGAGATTGAACGAATTAT
GATGAATTATGATAAATTGAAATCACGTCTGGGTGAGATTCATGATAGCAAAATGCGTCTAGAGCAGGAT
TTGAAGAATCAAGCTTTGGACAACCGAGAAATAGATAAAAAAATGAATAGCATCAAACCTGACCTGATCC
AGCTGCGAAAGATCCGAGATCAACACCTTGTATGGCTCAATCACAAAGGAGTGAGACAGAAACGCCTGAA
TGTCTGGCTGGGAATTAAGAATGAGGATGCTGCTGAGAACTATTTTATCAATGAGGAAGATGAAAACCTG
CCCCATTATGATGAGAAAACCTGGTTTGTTGAGGATATCAATCGAGTACAAGCAGAGGACTTGCTTTATG
GGAAACCTGATGGTGCATTCTTAATTCGTGAGAGTAGCAAGAAAGGATGCTATGCTTGCTCTGTGGTGGC
CGATGGGGAAGTGAAGCACTGTGTGATCTACAGCACTGCTCGGGGCTATGGCTTTGCAGAGCCCTACAAC
CTGTACAGCTCTCTGAAGGAGCTAGTGCTCCATTACCAGCAGACATCCTTGGTTCAGCACAACGACTCCC
TCAACGTCAGGCTTGCCTACCCTGTTCATGCACAGATGCCCTCGCTTTGCAGATAA
